Addgene plasmid #133156: pOPS0515
Purpose: Reporter plasmid with a 12-nucleotide specific "barcode" sequence. This plasmid is not available as an individual bacterial stab, but can be requested as part of the Plasmid-ID Kit (Kit #1000000168 ).
Depositing lab: Philip Poole. Depositing organization: University of Oxford. Publication: Optimizing Rhizobium-legume symbioses by simultaneous measurement of rhizobial competitiveness and N2 fixation in nodules. Mendoza-Suarez MA, Geddes BA, Sanchez-Canizares C, Ramirez-Gonzalez RH, Kirchhelle C, Jorrin B, Poole PS. Proc Natl Acad Sci U S A. 2020 May 5;117(18):9822-9831. doi: 10.1073/pnas.1921225117. Epub 2020 Apr 21. PubMed 32317381.
Backbone
  Vector backbone: pOGG026 (Addgene ID 113992)
  Vector type: Bacterial Expression
Growth in bacteria
  Bacterial resistance: Kanamycin, 50 μg/mL
  Growth temperature: 37°C
  Growth strain: ST18 (S17 delta pir delta hemA)
  Copy number: Low Copy
Gene/Insert
  Gene/Insert name: PU module (PsNifH from pOGG043), SC module (sfGFP from pOGG037), and T module (GCGATATATCGC and universal primer binding site)
  Species: Synthetic
  Mutation: Domesticated for Golden Gate cloning
  Cloning method: Unknown
Terms and licenses: Academic/Nonprofit Terms; Industry Terms: Not Available to Industry
Depositor comments: The only difference is the sequence: GCGATATATCGC . Please note that this plasmid may require a unique bacterial strain, so make sure to confirm that you can also obtain the appropriate growth strain. Please contact us or contact our distributors if you have any questions. This plasmid is not available as an individual bacterial stab, but can be requested as part of the Plasmid-ID Kit (Kit #1000000168 ).
How to cite: pOPS0515 was a gift from Philip Poole (Addgene plasmid # 133156)
