[The description below was written by a language model from this plasmid's Addgene catalogue record and pLannotate feature annotations shown in this document.]
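Description:
pOPS0515 is a low-copy, broad-host-range bacterial reporter plasmid built on the pOGG026 backbone by Golden Gate assembly of domesticated modules. The roughly 7 kb sequence carries an RK2/IncP-type replicon, with oriV and the trans-acting replication gene trfA. An incP oriT allows the plasmid to be mobilised by conjugation from a donor E. coli strain; the recorded growth strain, ST18, is an S17-derived hemA mutant of the kind used as a conjugation donor. Selection is by kanamycin through the aphA1 (nptI) gene. Stable inheritance without antibiotic pressure is supported by the RK2 par region annotated in the sequence. This comprises the parDE toxin-antitoxin pair, which kills plasmid-free segregants, and the parA and parB partition genes. Short annotated fragments of Tn5 transposase, CloDF13 ori and lacZα appear to be backbone or cloning remnants rather than functional parts.

The payload combines three modules. The promoter module is PsNifH (a nifH promoter taken from pOGG043), the coding module is superfolder GFP, and the terminator module contains a plasmid-specific 12-nucleotide barcode next to a universal primer binding site. The nifH promoter is not annotated in the feature table but presumably lies in the unannotated stretch upstream of sfGFP. Lambda t0 and rrnB T1 terminators flank the region and insulate the cassette. According to the depositor, the barcode is the only difference between this plasmid and the other members of the Plasmid-ID kit, through which it is distributed. The associated publication title indicates the intended use. Different rhizobial strains are each tagged with a distinct barcoded plasmid so that nodule occupancy (competitiveness) can be read from the barcodes, while nifH-driven sfGFP fluorescence reports nitrogen-fixation gene expression in legume nodules.
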