Features (pLannotate 1.2.2; 14 found; start..end, strand, type, name):
      9..103     +  terminator     lambda t0 terminator: transcription terminator from phage lambda
    213..1025    +  CDS            aphA1: KKA1_ECOLX - Also known as nptI. Protein inferred from homology: Swiss-Prot protein existence level 3. Resistance to kanamycin and structurally-related aminoglycosides, including amikacin. From Escherichia coli.
   1179..1287    +  oriT           oriT: incP origin of transfer
   1348..2496    -  CDS            trfA: trans-acting replication protein that binds to and activates oriV
   2548..2829    -  CDS            tnpA (fragment): TN5P_ECOLX - Also known as tnp. Experimental evidence at protein level: Swiss-Prot protein existence level 1. Mediates transposition of transposon Tn5 by a 'cut and paste' mechanism. First, the monomeric transposase binds the 19 bp inverted DNA repeats flanking the transposon. Then, dimerization of the DNA- bound transposase creates a synaptic DNA complex. After nicking of the first DNA strand, excision of the transposon proceeds through a series of intermediates. The transposase then mediates the insertion of the transposon at a new site by strand transfer. The activity of the wild- type tran
   2889..3420    -  rep_origin     oriV: incP origin of replication
   3476..3511    -  rep_origin     CloDF13 ori (fragment): Plasmids containing the CloDF13 (CDF) origin of replication can be propagated in E. coli cells that contain additional plasmids with compatible origins.
   3635..3943    -  CDS            parE: PARE_ECOLX - Experimental evidence at protein level: Swiss-Prot protein existence level 1. Toxin component of a type II toxin-antitoxin (TA) system involved in plasmid partition. Acts by inhibiting DNA gyrase, converting supercoiled plasmid DNA into a singly cleaved linear form in an ATP-dependent fashion. To do so it probably interacts with one of the gyrase subunits. Gyrase inhibition is prevented by antitoxin ParD, and is reversed in vitro by incubation with ParD. In cells that have lost the plasmid filamentation and growth inhibition occur; this is suppressed when ParD is supplied in trans
   3943..4191    -  CDS            parD: PARD_ECOLX - Experimental evidence at protein level: Swiss-Prot protein existence level 1. Antitoxin component of a type II toxin-antitoxin (TA) system involved in plasmid partition. Inhibits the anti-DNA gyrase activity of toxin ParE; reverses and restores gyrase catalytic activity in vitro. The parDE operon alone is capable of stabilizing an RK2-derived minireplicon under defined growth conditions in several different Gram- negative bacteria. It does so by the post-segregational killing (PSK) of plasmid-free cells, also referred to as a plasmid addiction system. Binds its own promoter, autor
   4320..5162    +  CDS            parB: PARB4_ECOLX - Protein predicted: Swiss-Prot protein existence level 4. Involved in plasmid partition. From Escherichia coli.
   5126..5782    +  CDS            parA: PARA4_ECOLX - Protein inferred from homology: Swiss-Prot protein existence level 3. Involved in plasmid partition. From Escherichia coli.
   5942..6028    -  terminator     rrnB T1 terminator: Escherichia coli rrnB; transcription terminator T1 from the E. coli rrnB gene
   6275..6988    +  CDS            superfolder GFP: GFP variant that folds robustly even when fused to poorly folded proteins (Pédelacq et al., 2006)
   7008..7030    +  CDS            lacZα (fragment): LacZα fragment of β-galactosidase; lacZ fragment
>Addgene plasmid #133156 | pOPS0515 | addgene full sequence | sequence record 274769 | Addgene NGS Result
CGCTCTTGGACTCCTGTTGATAGATCCAGTAATGACCTCAGAACTCCATCTGGATTTGTTCAGAACGCTC
GGTTGCCGCCGGGCGTTTTTTATTGGTGAGAATCCAGGCAATTGTGTCTCAAAATCTCTGATGTTACATT
GCACAAGATAAAAATATATCATCATGAACAATAAAACTGTCTGCTTACATAAACAGTAATACAAGGGGTG
TTATGAGCCATATTCAGCGTGAAACGAGCTGTAGCCGTCCGCGTCTGAACAGCAACATGGATGCGGATCT
GTATGGCTATAAATGGGCGCGTGATAACGTGGGTCAGAGCGGCGCGACCATTTATCGTCTGTATGGCAAA
CCGGATGCGCCGGAACTGTTTCTGAAACATGGCAAAGGCAGCGTGGCGAACGATGTGACCGATGAAATGG
TGCGTCTGAACTGGCTGACCGAATTTATGCCGCTGCCGACCATTAAACATTTTATTCGCACCCCGGATGA
TGCGTGGCTGCTGACCACCGCGATTCCGGGCAAAACCGCGTTTCAGGTGCTGGAAGAATATCCGGATAGC
GGCGAAAACATTGTGGATGCGCTGGCCGTGTTTCTGCGTCGTCTGCATAGCATTCCGGTGTGCAACTGCC
CGTTTAACAGCGATCGTGTGTTTCGTCTGGCCCAGGCGCAGAGCCGTATGAACAACGGCCTGGTGGATGC
GAGCGATTTTGATGATGAACGTAACGGCTGGCCGGTGGAACAGGTGTGGAAAGAAATGCATAAACTGCTG
CCGTTTAGCCCGGATAGCGTGGTGACCCACGGCGATTTTAGCCTGGATAACCTGATTTTCGATGAAGGCA
AACTGATTGGCTGCATTGATGTGGGCCGTGTGGGCATTGCGGATCGTTATCAGGATCTGGCCATTCTGTG
GAACTGCCTGGGCGAATTTAGCCCGAGCCTGCAAAAACGTCTGTTTCAGAAATATGGCATTGATAATCCG
GATATGAACAAACTGCAATTTCATCTGATGCTGGATGAATTTTTCTAATAATTAATTGAACTACTTTTCC
GCTGCATAACCCTGCTTCGGGGTCATTATAGCGATTTTTTCGGTATATCCATCCTTTTTCGCACGATATA
CAGGATTTTGCCAAAGGGTTCGTGTAGACTTTCCTTGGTGTATCCAACGGCGTCAGCCGGGCAGGATAGG
TGAAGTAGGCCCACCCGCGAGCGGGTGTTCCTTCTTCACTGTCCCTTATTCGCACCTGGCGGTGCTCAAC
GGGAATCCTGCTCTGCGAGGCTGGCCGTAGGCCGGCCGCGATGCAGGTGGCTGCTGAACCCCCAGCCGGA
ACTGACCCCACAAGGCCCTAGCGTTTGCAATGCACCAGGTCATCATTGACCCAGGCGTGTTCCACCAGGC
CGCTGCCTCGCAACTCTTCGCAGGCTTCGCCGACCTGCTCGCGCCACTTCTTCACGCGGGTGGAATCCGA
TCCGCACATGAGGCGGAAGGTTTCCAGCTTGAGCGGGTACGGCTCCCGGTGCGAGCTGAAATAGTCGAAC
ATCCGTCGGGCCGTCGGCGACAGCTTGCGGTACTTCTCCCATATGAATTTCGTGTAGTGGTCGCCAGCAA
ACAGCACGACGATTTCCTCGTCGATCAGGACCTGGCAACGGGACGTTTTCTTGCCACGGTCCAGGACGCG
GAAGCGGTGCAGCAGCGACACCGATTCCAGGTGCCCAACGCGGTCGGACGTGAAGCCCATCGCCGTCGCC
TGTAGGCGCGACAGGCATTCCTCGGCCTTCGTGTAATACCGGCCATTGATCGACCAGCCCAGGTCCTGGC
AAAGCTCGTAGAACGTGAAGGTGATCGGCTCGCCGATAGGGGTGCGCTTCGCGTACTCCAACACCTGCTG
CCACACCAGTTCGTCATCGTCGGCCCGCAGCTCGACGCCGGTGTAGGTGATCTTCACGTCCTTGTTGACG
TGGAAAATGACCTTGTTTTGCAGCGCCTCGCGCGGGATTTTCTTGTTGCGCGTGGTGAACAGGGCAGAGC
GGGCCGTGTCGTTTGGCATCGCTCGCATCGTGTCCGGCCACGGCGCAATATCGAACAAGGAAAGCTGCAT
TTCCTTGATCTGCTGCTTCGTGTGTTTCAGCAACGCGGCCTGCTTGGCTTCGCTGACCTGTTTTGCCAGG
TCCTCGCCGGCGGTTTTTCGCTTCTTGGTCGTCATAGTTCCTCGCGTGTCGATGGTCATCGACTTCGCCA
AACCTGCCGCCTCCTGTTCGAGCCGACGCGAACGCTCCACGGCGGCCGATGGCGCGGGCAGGGCAGGGGG
AGCCAGTTGCACGCTGTCGCGCTCGATCTTGGCCGTAGCTTGCTGGACTATCGAGCCGACGGACTGGAAG
GTTTCGCGGGGCGCACGCATGACGGTGCGGCTTGCGATGGTTTCGGCATCCTCGGCGGAAAACCCCGCGT
CGATCAGTTCTTGCCTGTATGCCTTCCGGTCAAACGTCCGATTCATTCACCCTCCTTGCGGGATTGCCCC
GGAATTAATTCCCCGGATCGATCCGTCGATCTTGATCCCCTGCGCCATCAGATCCTTGGCGGCAAGAAAG
CCATCCAGTTTACTTTGCAGGGCTTCCCAACCTTACCAGAGGGCGCCCCAGCTGGCAATTCCGGTTCGCT
TGCTGTCCATAAAACCGCCCAGTCTAGCTATCGCCATGTAAGCCCACTGCAAGCTACCTGCTTTCTCTTT
GCGCTTGCGTTTTCCCTTGTCCAGATAGCCCAGTAGCTGACATTCATCCGGGGTCAGCACCGTTTCTGCG
GACTGGCTTTCTACGTGGCTGCCATTTTTGGGGTGAGGCCGTTCGCGGCCGAGGGGCGCAGCCCCTGGGG
GGATGGGAGGCCCGCGTTAGCGGGCCGGGAGGGTTCGAGAAGGGGGGGCACCCCCCTTCGGCGTGCGCGG
TCACGCGCACAGGGCGCAGCCCTGGTTAAAAACAAGGTTTATAAATATTGGTTTAAAAGCAGGTTAAAAG
ACAGGTTAGCGGTGGCCGAAAAACGGGCGGAAACCCTTGCAAATGCTGGATTTTCTGCCTGTGGACAGCC
CCTCAAATGTCAATAGGTGCGCCCCTCATCTGTCAGCACTCTGCCCCTCAAGTGTCAAGGATCGCGCCCC
TCATCTGTCAGTAGTCGCGCCCCTCAAGTGTCAATACCGCAGGGCACTTATCCCCAGGCTTGTCCACATC
ATCTGTGGGAAACTCGCGTAAAATCAGGCGTTTTCGCCGATTTGCGAGGCTGGCCAGCTCCACGTCGCCG
GCCGAAATCGAGCCTGCCCCTCATCTGTCAACGCCGCGCCGGGTGAGTCGGCCCCTCAAGTGTCAACGTC
CGCCCCTCATCTGTCAGTGAGGGCCAAGTTTTCCGCGAGGTATCCACAACGCCGGCGGCCCTACATGGCT
CTGCTGTAGTGAGTGGGTTGCGCTCCGGCAGCGGTCCTGATCCCCCGCAGAAAAAAAGGATCTCAAGAAG
ATCCTTTGATCTTTTCTACATTACTGCATGAGCTTGTGGAAGTGTGCTGAGCATAAATGATTCTCCTAGC
TGTTCTTTGGGTAAGTACGCCATCAGGACGTTGTGAGTGGCGCGATTTTTAGCGGCTGAAATCAGCCCTT
GAGCCTGTCGGCAAGTCGCGTCATGAGGTCCATGCGCTCATGCAGGATCGCCACGACCAACGCGGGTTCG
CCCGCACGCGGCAGGCAAAAAACGTAGTGGTGTTCGCAGCGGGCCATCCGCAGCGCGGGAAAGAGTTCGC
TCATGTCCTTAAACGGGCCTTCGCCGGCGGCAAGCCTGGCTATGCCCTGTTCCAGCTTAGCGATATAGCG
GCGCACCTGCGCCGCGCCCCACTCCCGGCGCGTGTAGCGGATGATGCCGCGTAGATCGGCTTCGGCCTCA
GCCGTGAGGATGTAGGCCGTCAAGCGCGATCCCCGCTGAGTTCTTCATCAAGAATTTCGCCGACGCTCTT
GGTGGACACCTTGCCGGCAAGCCCATCGTTGATGCGGTTCCCCAGCATGGTTTTCAGTTCCTGCCATGCC
TGATCGGCATCAGCGTCACCGGGGAACAGACGTTCGAGGGCGTATTGCTTAATGGTCTTGCCCTGCAAGG
CGGCCAGGGCTTTCAGGCTCTGGTGCTGCTGGTCCGTCATGTCGATTGTCAGGCGGCTCATTGGATAACC
TCCATAAAATACACGTAACCACATTAGCACATATGTGGGCGTGAGGCTACAGCGCGAGGCGCATTAAGGT
CGGGAAAATGCGCTAGGCGCATTTAAATTGCGTATTGCTGTAATGCGCCATGCCGGCTAGACTAGGCCCA
AATGGGTATACCCAATTTGACCAAGGGGGACGCGATGAGGGCGGCCAAGCACTACCGACAACTTCTATCC
ATCGACTTCAACATCGAGGCGCTGGCCTTCGTGCCTGGACCCGACGGCACACGCGGCCGGCGCATCCACG
TCCTGGGGCGCGAGGTCCGCGACCGGCCCGGCCTGGTCGAGTACCTTTCGCCGGCGTTCGGCTCGCGGGT
GGCGCTGGACGGCTACTGCAAGGCCAATTTCGATGCAGTGCTGCACCTGGCGTACCCCGATCATCAGCAA
TGGGGCCACGCATGAAGCGCCGAAGCTACGCCATGCTGCGCGCCGCTGCCGCGCTGGCCGTCCTGGTCGT
TGCCTCGCCGGCATGGGCCGAGCTGCGCGGCGAGGTCGTGCGCATCATCGACGGCGACACCATCGACGTG
CTGGTAGACAAGCAGCCGGTGCGCGTGCGCCTGGTGGACATTGACGCGCCGGAAAAGCGGCAAGCCTTCG
GCGAACGTGCGCGCCAGGCGCTGGCCGGCATGGTGTTCCGCCGGCACGTCCTGGTCGACGAGAAGGACAC
CGACCGTTACGGCCGCACGCTGGGCACCGTCTGGGTCAACATGGAGCTGGCCAGCCGGCCGCCGCAGCCG
CGCAACGTCAACGCCGCGATGGTTCACCAGGGCATGGCGTGGGCCTATCGCTTCCACGGCCGCGCGGCCG
ACCCTGAAATGCTGCGGCTCGAACAGGAGGCGCGAGGCAAGCGCGTCGGCCTCTGGTCCGATCCGCACGC
CGTCGAGCCGTGGAAATGGCGACGCGAGAGCAACAACCGGAGGGACGAAGGTTGAAGGTCGCCCGCATCT
ACCTGCGCGCCAGTACGGACGAGCAGAATCTTGAACGCCAGGAGAGCCTTGTAGCGGCCACGCGGGCCGC
CGGGTACTACGTCGCCGGCATCTACCGCGAGAAGGCGTCCGGCGCACGCGCCGACCGGCCCGAGCTGCTG
CGCATGATCGCGGACCTGCAACCTGGTGAAGTCGTCGTTGCGGAGAAGATCGACCGCATCAGCCGCTTGC
CGTTGGCCGAGGCCGAGCGCCTGGTTGCGTCGATCCGGGCCAAAGGGGCCAAGCTGGCCGTGCCTGGCGT
GGTGGACCTGTCGGAGCTGGCCGCCGAGGCGAACGGAGTGGCGAAAATCGTTCTGGAATCCGTCCAGGAC
ATGCTTTTGAAGCTCGCCTTGCAGATGGCCCGCGACGACTACGAGGATCGGCGCGAGCGTCAACGTCAGG
GTGTCCAGTTGGCGAAGGCCGCCGGCCGCTACACCGGCCGCAAACGTGACGCCGGCATGCACGACCGCAT
CATCACGCTTCGCTCCGGCGGATCGAGCATTGCCAAGACGGCCAAGCTGGTCGGATGCAGCCCGAGCCAG
GTCAAACGAGTGTGGGCGGCCTGGAACGCGCAGCAGCAAAAATAAAGCCGGGCAGTGCCCGGCTTTTCTC
ACCTTTTCGCGTCCCGCAGGGCCGCTGCGAGCGCCCTACCTAGATCCTCGCTTTCCCCCTCGGTGTAGTC
CGGCCAGGGCACGAAGGGCGCGGATGCGAACCTGTTGAGCAGGTCAGATCTAGGGCGGCGGATTTGTCCT
ACTCAGGAGAGCGTTCACCGACAAACAACAGATAAAACGAAAGGCCCAGTCTTTCGACTGAGCCTTTCGT
TTTATTTGATGCCTGCCGAATTCGGATCCGGAGCTCGACACGACATTGTCGTCACCTTTGTCGGGTCCGC
GACAAGCTTTTTGTTCCTCGATCCCGTATGTTTTCGCCTAAATATCTGAAACAGCAGCAAATTATTTTTC
GTTAGCTCAATCGGCCCACTTGGCACGAGTCTTGAAATTTATTGCGAGGCGGCGGAGCTGCCGGCCGCAT
CCGTGCGGCATAACCACGGTTGTGAACAAATGAAGGAAGGCCAAATGCGTAAAGGCGAAGAGCTGTTCAC
TGGTGTCGTCCCTATTCTGGTGGAACTGGATGGTGATGTCAACGGTCATAAGTTTTCCGTGCGTGGCGAG
GGTGAAGGTGACGCAACTAATGGTAAACTGACGCTGAAGTTCATCTGTACTACTGGTAAACTGCCGGTAC
CTTGGCCGACTCTGGTAACGACGCTGACTTATGGTGTTCAGTGCTTTGCTCGTTATCCGGACCATATGAA
GCAGCATGACTTCTTCAAGTCCGCCATGCCGGAAGGCTATGTGCAGGAACGCACGATTTCCTTTAAGGAT
GACGGCACGTACAAAACGCGTGCGGAAGTGAAATTTGAAGGCGATACCCTGGTAAACCGCATTGAGCTGA
AAGGCATTGACTTTAAAGAAGATGGCAATATCCTGGGCCATAAGCTGGAATACAATTTTAACAGCCACAA
TGTTTACATCACCGCCGATAAACAAAAAAATGGCATTAAAGCGAATTTTAAAATTCGCCACAACGTTGAG
GATGGCAGCGTGCAGCTGGCTGATCACTACCAGCAAAACACTCCAATCGGTGATGGTCCTGTTCTGCTGC
CAGACAATCACTATCTGAGCACGCAAAGCGTTCTGTCTAAAGATCCGAACGAGAAACGCGATCATATGGT
TCTGCTGGAGTTCGTAACCGCAGCGGGCATCACGCATGGTATGGATGAACTGTACAAATGAGCTTGCGAT
ATATCGCCGTTTTACAACGTCGTGACTGGG
